>Addgene plasmid #195698 | pFSynW pHluorin-SYT9 IRES mRuby3 | addgene full sequence | sequence record 383665 | Addgene NGS Result
GTCGACGGATCGGGAGATCTCCCGATCCCCTATGGTGCACTCTCAGTACAATCTGCTCTGATGCCGCATA
GTTAAGCCAGTATCTGCTCCCTGCTTGTGTGTTGGAGGTCGCTGAGTAGTGCGCGAGCAAAATTTAAGCT
ACAACAAGGCAAGGCTTGACCGACAATTGCATGAAGAATCTGCTTAGGGTTAGGCGTTTTGCGCTGCTTC
GCGATGTACGGGCCAGATATACGCGTTGACATTGATTATTGACTAGTTATTAATAGTAATCAATTACGGG
GTCATTAGTTCATAGCCCATATATGGAGTTCCGCGTTACATAACTTACGGTAAATGGCCCGCCTGGCTGA
CCGCCCAACGACCCCCGCCCATTGACGTCAATAATGACGTATGTTCCCATAGTAACGCCAATAGGGACTT
TCCATTGACGTCAATGGGTGGAGTATTTACGGTAAACTGCCCACTTGGCAGTACATCAAGTGTATCATAT
GCCAAGTACGCCCCCTATTGACGTCAATGACGGTAAATGGCCCGCCTGGCATTATGCCCAGTACATGACC
TTATGGGACTTTCCTACTTGGCAGTACATCTACGTATTAGTCATCGCTATTACCATGGTGATGCGGTTTT
GGCAGTACATCAATGGGCGTGGATAGCGGTTTGACTCACGGGGATTTCCAAGTCTCCACCCCATTGACGT
CAATGGGAGTTTGTTTTGGCACCAAAATCAACGGGACTTTCCAAAATGTCGTAACAACTCCGCCCCATTG
ACGCAAATGGGCGGTAGGCGTGTACGGTGGGAGGTCTATATAAGCAGCGCGTTTTGCCTGTACTGGGTCT
CTCTGGTTAGACCAGATCTGAGCCTGGGAGCTCTCTGGCTAACTAGGGAACCCACTGCTTAAGCCTCAAT
AAAGCTTGCCTTGAGTGCTTCAAGTAGTGTGTGCCCGTCTGTTGTGTGACTCTGGTAACTAGAGATCCCT
CAGACCCTTTTAGTCAGTGTGGAAAATCTCTAGCAGTGGCGCCCGAACAGGGACTTGAAAGCGAAAGGGA
AACCAGAGGAGCTCTCTCGACGCAGGACTCGGCTTGCTGAAGCGCGCACGGCAAGAGGCGAGGGGCGGCG
ACTGGTGAGTACGCCAAAAATTTTGACTAGCGGAGGCTAGAAGGAGAGAGATGGGTGCGAGAGCGTCAGT
ATTAAGCGGGGGAGAATTAGATCGCGATGGGAAAAAATTCGGTTAAGGCCAGGGGGAAAGAAAAAATATA
AATTAAAACATATAGTATGGGCAAGCAGGGAGCTAGAACGATTCGCAGTTAATCCTGGCCTGTTAGAAAC
ATCAGAAGGCTGTAGACAAATACTGGGACAGCTACAACCATCCCTTCAGACAGGATCAGAAGAACTTAGA
TCATTATATAATACAGTAGCAACCCTCTATTGTGTGCATCAAAGGATAGAGATAAAAGACACCAAGGAAG
CTTTAGACAAGATAGAGGAAGAGCAAAACAAAAGTAAGACCACCGCACAGCAAGCGGCCGCTGATCTTCA
GACCTGGAGGAGGAGATATGAGGGACAATTGGAGAAGTGAATTATATAAATATAAAGTAGTAAAAATTGA
ACCATTAGGAGTAGCACCCACCAAGGCAAAGAGAAGAGTGGTGCAGAGAGAAAAAAGAGCAGTGGGAATA
GGAGCTTTGTTCCTTGGGTTCTTGGGAGCAGCAGGAAGCACTATGGGCGCAGCGTCAATGACGCTGACGG
TACAGGCCAGACAATTATTGTCTGGTATAGTGCAGCAGCAGAACAATTTGCTGAGGGCTATTGAGGCGCA
ACAGCATCTGTTGCAACTCACAGTCTGGGGCATCAAGCAGCTCCAGGCAAGAATCCTGGCTGTGGAAAGA
TACCTAAAGGATCAACAGCTCCTGGGGATTTGGGGTTGCTCTGGAAAACTCATTTGCACCACTGCTGTGC
CTTGGAATGCTAGTTGGAGTAATAAATCTCTGGAACAGATTTGGAATCACACGACCTGGATGGAGTGGGA
CAGAGAAATTAACAATTACACAAGCTTAATACACTCCTTAATTGAAGAATCGCAAAACCAGCAAGAAAAG
AATGAACAAGAATTATTGGAATTAGATAAATGGGCAAGTTTGTGGAATTGGTTTAACATAACAAATTGGC
TGTGGTATATAAAATTATTCATAATGATAGTAGGAGGCTTGGTAGGTTTAAGAATAGTTTTTGCTGTACT
TTCTATAGTGAATAGAGTTAGGCAGGGATATTCACCATTATCGTTTCAGACCCACCTCCCAACCCCGAGG
GGACCCGACAGGCCCGAAGGAATAGAAGAAGAAGGTGGAGAGAGAGACAGAGACAGATCCATTCGATTAG
TGAACGGATCGGCACTGCGTGCGCCAATTCTGCAGACAAATGGCAGTATTCATCCACAATTTTAAAAGAA
AAGGGGGGATTGGGGGGTACAGTGCAGGGGAAAGAATAGTAGACATAATAGCAACAGACATACAAACTAA
AGAATTACAAAAACAAATTACAAAAATTCAAAATTTTCGGGTTTATTACAGGGACAGCAGAGATCCAGTT
TGGTTAATTAAAGTGCAAGTGGTTTTAGGACCAGGATGAGGCGGGGTGGGGGTGCCTACCTGACGACCGA
CCCCGACCCACTGGACAAGCACCCAACCCCCATTCCCCAAATTGCGCATCCCCTATCAGAGAGGGGGAGG
GGAAACAGGATGCGGCGAGGCGCGTGCGCACTGCCAGCTTCAGCACCGCGGACAGTGCCTTCGCCCCCGC
CTGGCGGCGCGCGCCACCGCCGCCTCAGCACTGAAGGCGCGCTGACGTCACTCGCCGGTCCCCCGTAAAC
TCCCCTTCCCGGCCACCTTGGTCGCGTCCGCGCCGCCGCCGGCCCAGCCGGACCGCACCACGCGAGGCGC
GAGATAGGGGGGCACGGGCGCGACCATCTGCGCTGCGGCGCCGGCGACTCAGCGCTGCCTCAGTCTGCGG
TGGGCAGCGGAGGAGTCGTGTCGTGCCTGAGAGCGCAGGTACGGCTAGCGCCACCATGGACAGCAAAGGT
TCGTCGCAGAAAGGGTCCCGCCTGCTCCTGCTGCTGGTGGTGTCAAATCTACTCTTGTGCCAGGGTGTGG
TCTCCGATATCGGTACCACGCGTAGTAAAGGCGAAGAACTTTTCACTGGAGTTGTCCCAATTCTTGTTGA
ATTAGATGGTGATGTTAATGGGCACAAATTTTCTGTCAGTGGAGAGGGTGAAGGTGATGCAACATACGGA
AAACTTACCCTTAAATTTATTTGCACTACTGGAAAACTACCTGTTCCTTGGCCAACACTTGTCACTACTT
TAACTTATGGTGTTCAATGCTTTTCAAGATACCCAGATCATATGAAACGGCATGACTTTTTCAAGAGTGC
CATGCCCGAAGGTTATGTACAGGAAAGAACTATATTTTTCAAAGATGACGGGAACTACAAGACACGTGCT
GAAGTCAAGTTTGAAGGTGATACCCTTGTTAATAGAATCGAGTTAAAAGGTATTGATTTTAAAGAAGATG
GAAACATTCTTGGACACAAATTGGAATACAACTATAACGATCACCAGGTGTACATCATGGCAGACAAACA
AAAGAATGGAATCAAAGCTAACTTCAAAATTAGACACAACATTGAAGATGGAGGCGTTCAACTAGCAGAC
CATTATCAACAAAATACTCCAATTGGCGATGGGCCCGTCCTTTTACCAGACAACCATTACCTGTTTACAA
CTTCTACTCTTTCGAAAGATCCCAACGAAAAGAGAGACCACATGGTCCTTCTTGAGTTTGTAACAGCTGC
TGGGATTACACATGGCATGGATGAACTATACAAAGAATTCTCAGGCGGAAGCGGAGGCTCCGGCGGGAGC
GGCGGAATGTTCCCGGAACCCCCGACCCCGGGGTCTCCAGCGCCTGAGACACCTCCAGACTCCAGCCGCA
TCAGGCAGGGGGCAGTGCCTGCCTGGGTCCTGGCTACCATCTTGCTGGGCTCAGGCCTCCTGGTCTTCAG
CAGCTGTTTCTGTCTCTACCGGAAGCGCTGTCGGAGACGGATGGGCAAAAAGAGTCAGGCCCAAGCCCAA
GTCCATCTTCAGGAAGTGAAGGAGCTGGGCCGGAGTTACATAGATAAGGTTCAGCCTGAAATAGAGGAAC
TGGACCCCTCACCATCCATGCCAGGACAGCAGGTATTGGACAAGCACCAGTTAGGCCGACTGCAGTATTC
ACTGGATTATGACTTCCAGACTGGCCAGCTCCTGGTAGGCATCTTGCAAGCTGAGGGACTGGCAGCGTTG
GACCTAGGAGGTTCCTCAGACCCCTATGTTAGTGTCTATCTGCTGCCAGACAAGCGGAGGCGACATGAGA
CCAAGGTGCATCGGCAGACCCTGAATCCACACTTTGGAGAGACCTTTGCCTTCAAGGTCCCATACGTGGA
ACTAGGAGGTAGAGTGCTGGTCATGGCGGTGTATGACTTCGATCGCTTCTCCCGCAACGATGCCATCGGA
GAGGTGCGGGTGCCTATGAGTTCAGTGAACCTGGGGCGGCCAGTGCAGGCCTGGCGAGAGCTGCAGGTGG
CTCCCAAAGAGGAGCAGGAGAAACTGGGGGATATCTGCTTCTCTCTCCGGTATGTCCCCACGGCCGGGAA
GCTCACCGTCATTGTCCTGGAAGCTAAAAACCTGAAGAAAATGGATGTAGGAGGACTCTCAGACCCTTAT
GTCAAGGTGCACCTGCTCCAGGGAGGTAAAAAGGTTCGGAAGAAGAAAACCACCATTAAGAAGAACACCC
TGAACCCCTATTACAACGAGGCCTTCAGCTTTGAGGTGCCCTGTGACCAGGTGCAGAAAGTCCAGGTGGA
GCTGACCGTTTTGGACTATGACAAACTGGGGAAGAATGAGGCCATCGGGAGAGTGGCGGTGGGCACAGCA
GTTGGTGGGGCTGGCCTACGGCACTGGGCTGACATGTTGGCCAACCCTAGGCGGCCCATTGCCCAGTGGC
ACTCTCTGCGGCCCCCTGACAGAGCCAGGCCAATACCTGCACCCTGAGAATTCCCCCTCTCCCTCCCCCC
CCTAACGTTACTGGCCGAAGCCGCTTGGAATAAGGCCGGTGTGCGTTTGTCTATATGTTATTTTCCACCA
TATTGCCGTCTTTTGGCAATGTGAGGGCCCGGAAACCTGGCCCTGTCTTCTTGACGAGCATTCCTAGGGG
TCTTTCCCCTCTCGCCAAAGGAATGCAAGGTCTGTTGAATGTCGTGAAGGAAGCAGTTCCTCTGGAAGCT
TCTTGAAGACAAACAACGTCTGTAGCGACCCTTTGCAGGCAGCGGAACCCCCCACCTGGCGACAGGTGCC
TCTGCGGCCAAAAGCCACGTGTATAAGATACACCTGCAAAGGCGGCACAACCCCAGTGCCACGTTGTGAG
TTGGATAGTTGTGGAAAGAGTCAAATGGCTCTCCTCAAGCGTATTCAACAAGGGGCTGAAGGATGCCCAG
AAGGTACCCCATTGTATGGGATCTGATCTGGGGCCTCGGTACACATGCTTTACATGTGTTTAGTCGAGGT
TAAAAAAACGTCTAGGCCCCCCGAACCACGGGGACGTGGTTTTCCTTTGAAAAACACGATGATAATATGG
TGTCTAAGGGCGAAGAGCTGATCAAGGAAAATATGCGTATGAAGGTGGTCATGGAAGGTTCGGTCAACGG
CCACCAATTCAAATGCACAGGTGAAGGAGAAGGCAGACCGTACGAGGGAGTGCAAACCATGAGGATCAAA
GTCATCGAGGGAGGACCCCTGCCATTTGCCTTTGACATTCTTGCCACGTCGTTCATGTATGGCAGCCGTA
CCTTTATCAAGTACCCGGCCGACATCCCTGATTTCTTTAAACAGTCCTTTCCTGAGGGTTTTACTTGGGA
AAGAGTTACGAGATACGAAGATGGTGGAGTCGTCACCGTCACGCAGGACACCAGCCTTGAGGATGGCGAG
CTCGTCTACAACGTCAAGGTCAGAGGGGTAAACTTTCCCTCCAATGGTCCCGTGATGCAGAAGAAGACCA
AGGGTTGGGAGCCTAATACAGAGATGATGTATCCAGCAGATGGTGGTCTGAGAGGATACACTGACATCGC
ACTGAAAGTTGATGGTGGTGGCCATCTGCACTGCAACTTCGTGACAACTTACAGGTCAAAAAAGACCGTC
GGGAACATCAAGATGCCCGGTGTCCATGCCGTTGATCACCGCCTGGAAAGGATCGAGGAGAGTGACAATG
AAACCTACGTAGTGCAAAGAGAAGTGGCAGTTGCCAAATACAGCAACCTTGGTGGTGGCTAAAATTCGAT
ATCAAGCTTATCGATAATCAACCTCTGGATTACAAAATTTGTGAAAGATTGACTGGTATTCTTAACTATG
TTGCTCCTTTTACGCTATGTGGATACGCTGCTTTAATGCCTTTGTATCATGCTATTGCTTCCCGTATGGC
TTTCATTTTCTCCTCCTTGTATAAATCCTGGTTGCTGTCTCTTTATGAGGAGTTGTGGCCCGTTGTCAGG
CAACGTGGCGTGGTGTGCACTGTGTTTGCTGACGCAACCCCCACTGGTTGGGGCATTGCCACCACCTGTC
AGCTCCTTTCCGGGACTTTCGCTTTCCCCCTCCCTATTGCCACGGCGGAACTCATCGCCGCCTGCCTTGC
CCGCTGCTGGACAGGGGCTCGGCTGTTGGGCACTGACAATTCCGTGGTGTTGTCGGGGAAATCATCGTCC
TTTCCTTGGCTGCTCGCCTGTGTTGCCACCTGGATTCTGCGCGGGACGTCCTTCTGCTACGTCCCTTCGG
CCCTCAATCCAGCGGACCTTCCTTCCCGCGGCCTGCTGCCGGCTCTGCGGCCTCTTCCGCGTCTTCGCCT
TCGCCCTCAGACGAGTCGGATCTCCCTTTGGGCCGCCTCCCCGCATCGATACCGTCGACCTCGAGACCTA
GAAAAACATGGAGCAATCACAAGTAGCAATACAGCAGCTACCAATGCTGATTGTGCCTGGCTAGAAGCAC
AAGAGGAGGAGGAGGTGGGTTTTCCAGTCACACCTCAGGTACCTTTAAGACCAATGACTTACAAGGCAGC
TGTAGATCTTAGCCACTTTTTAAAAGAAAAGGGGGGACTGGAAGGGCTAATTCACTCCCAACGAAGACAA
GATATCCTTGATCTGTGGATCTACCACACACAAGGCTACTTCCCTGATTGGCAGAACTACACACCAGGGC
CAGGGATCAGATATCCACTGACCTTTGGATGGTGCTACAAGCTAGTACCAGTTGAGCAAGAGAAGGTAGA
AGAAGCCAATGAAGGAGAGAACACCCGCTTGTTACACCCTGTGAGCCTGCATGGGATGGATGACCCGGAG
AGAGAAGTATTAGAGTGGAGGTTTGACAGCCGCCTAGCATTTCATCACATGGCCCGAGAGCTGCATCCGG
ACTGTACTGGGTCTCTCTGGTTAGACCAGATCTGAGCCTGGGAGCTCTCTGGCTAACTAGGGAACCCACT
GCTTAAGCCTCAATAAAGCTTGCCTTGAGTGCTTCAAGTAGTGTGTGCCCGTCTGTTGTGTGACTCTGGT
AACTAGAGATCCCTCAGACCCTTTTAGTCAGTGTGGAAAATCTCTAGCAGGGCCCGTTTAAACCCGCTGA
TCAGCCTCGACTGTGCCTTCTAGTTGCCAGCCATCTGTTGTTTGCCCCTCCCCCGTGCCTTCCTTGACCC
TGGAAGGTGCCACTCCCACTGTCCTTTCCTAATAAAATGAGGAAATTGCATCGCATTGTCTGAGTAGGTG
TCATTCTATTCTGGGGGGTGGGGTGGGGCAGGACAGCAAGGGGGAGGATTGGGAAGACAATAGCAGGCAT
GCTGGGGATGCGGTGGGCTCTATGGCTTCTGAGGCGGAAAGAACCAGCTGGGGCTCTAGGGGGTATCCCC
[124 nt withheld, positions 7981-8104]
C
[91 nt withheld, positions 8106-8196]
A
[49 nt withheld, positions 8198-8246]
CCTTTGACGTTGGAGTCCACGTTCTTT
[37 nt withheld, positions 8274-8310]
ACCCTATCTCGGTCTATTCTTTTGATTTATAAGGGATTTTGCCGATTTCGGCCTATTGGTTAAAAAATGA
GCTGATTTAACAAAAATTTAACGCGAATTAATTCTGTGGAATGTGTGTCAGTTAGGGTGTGGAAAGTCCC
CAGGCTCCCCAGCAGGCAGAAGTATGCAAAGCATGCATCTCAATTAGTCAGCAACCAGGTGTGGAAAGTC
CCCAGGCTCCCCAGCAGGCAGAAGTATGCAAAGCATGCATCTCAATTAGTCAGCAACCATAGTCCCGCCC
CTAACTCCGCCCATCCCGCCCCTAACTCCGCCCAGTTCCGCCCATTCTCCGCCCCATGGCTGACTAATTT
TTTTTATTTATGCAGAGGCCGAGGCCGCCTCTGCCTCTGAGCTATTCCAGAAGTAGTGAGGAGGCTTTTT
TGGAGGCCTAGGCTTTTGCAAAAAGCTCCCGGGAGCTTGTATATCCATTTTCGGATCTGATCAGCACGTG
TTGACAATTAATCATCGGCATAGTATATCGGCATAGTATAATACGACAAGGTGAGGAACTAAACCATGGC
CAAGTTGACCAGTGCCGTTCCGGTGCTCACCGCGCGCGACGTCGCCGGAGCGGTCGAGTTCTGGACCGAC
CGGCTCGGGTTCTCCCGGGACTTCGTGGAGGACGACTTCGCCGGTGTGGTCCGGGACGACGTGACCCTGT
TCATCAGCGCGGTCCAGGACCAGGTGGTGCCGGACAACACCCTGGCCTGGGTGTGGGTGCGCGGCCTGGA
CGAGCTGTACGCCGAGTGGTCGGAGGTCGTGTCCACGAACTTCCGGGACGCCTCCGGGCCGGCCATGACC
GAGATCGGCGAGCAGCCGTGGGGGCGGGAGTTCGCCCTGCGCGACCCGGCCGGCAACTGCGTGCACTTCG
TGGCCGAGGAGCAGGACTGACACGTGCTACGAGATTTCGATTCCACCGCCGCCTTCTATGAAAGGTTGGG
CTTCGGAATCGTTTTCCGGGACGCCGGCTGGATGATCCTCCAGCGCGGGGATCTCATGCTGGAGTTCTTC
GCCCACCCCAACTTGTTTATTGCAGCTTATAATGGTTACAAATAAAGCAATAGCATCACAAATTTCACAA
ATAAAGCATTTTTTTCACTGCATTCTAGTTGTGGTTTGTCCAAACTCATCAATGTATCTTATCATGTCTG
TATACCGTCGACCTCTAGCTAGAGCTTGGCGTAATCATGGTCATAGCTGTTTCCTGTGTGAAATTGTTAT
CCGCTCACAATTCCACACAACATACGAGCCGGAAGCATAAAGTGTAAAGCCTGGGGTGCCTAATGAGTGA
GCTAACTCACATTAATTGCGTTGCGCTCACTGCCCGCTTTCCAGTCGGGAAACCTGTCGTGCCAGCTGCA
TTAATGAATCGGCCAACGCGCGGGGAGAGGCGGTTTGCGTATTGGGCGCTCTTCCGCTTCCTCGCTCACT
GACTCGCTGCGCTCGGTCGTTCGGCTGCGGCGAGCGGTATCAGCTCACTCAAAGGCGGTAATACGGTTAT
CCACAGAATCAGGGGATAACGCAGGAAAGAACATGTGAGCAAAAGGCCAGCAAAAGGCCAGGAACCGTAA
AAAGGCCGCGTTGCTGGCGTTTTTCCATAGGCTCCGCCCCCCTGACGAGCATCACAAAAATCGACGCTCA
AGTCAGAGGTGGCGAAACCCGACAGGACTATAAAGATACCAGGCGTTTCCCCCTGGAAGCTCCCTCGTGC
GCTCTCCTGTTCCGACCCTGCCGCTTACCGGATACCTGTCCGCCTTTCTCCCTTCGGGAAGCATGGCGCT
TTCTCATAGCTCACGCTGTAGGTATCTCAGTTCGGTGTAGGTCGTTCGCTCCAAGCTGGGCTGTGTGCAC
GAACCCCCCGTTCAGCCCGACCGCTGCGCCTTATCCGGTAACTATCGTCTTGAGTCCAACCCGGTAAGAC
ACGACTTATCGCCACTGGCAGCAGCCACTGGTAACAGGATTAGCAGAGCGAGGTATGTAGGCGGTGCTAC
AGAGTTCTTGAAGTGGTGGCCTAACTACGGCTACACTAGAAGAACAGTATTTGGTATCTGCGCTCTGCTG
AAGCCAGTTACCTTCGGAAAAAGAGTTGGTAGCTCTTGATCCGGCAAACAAACCACCGCTGGTAGCGGTG
GTTTTTTTGTTTGCAAGCAGCAGATTACGCGCAGAAAAAAAGGATCTCAAGAAGATCCTTTGATCTTTTC
TACGGGGTCTGACGCTCAGTGGAACGAAAACTCACGTTAAGGGATTTTGGTCATGAGATTATCAAAAAGG
ATCTTCACCTAGATCCTTTTAAATTAAAAATGAAGTTTTAAATCAATCTAAAGTATATATGAGTAAACTT
GGTCTGACAGTTACCAATGCTTAATCAGTGAGGCACCTATCTCAGCGATCTGTCTATTTCGTTCATCCAT
AGTTGCCTGACTCCCCGTCGTGTAGATAACTACGATACGGGAGGGCTTACCATCTGGCCCCAGTGCTGCA
ATGATACCGCGAGACCCACGCTCACCGGCTCCAGATTTATCAGCAATAAACCAGCCAGCCGGAAGGGCCG
AGCGCAGAAGTGGTCCTGCAACTTTATCCGCCTCCATCCAGTCTATTAATTGTTGCCGGGAAGCTAGAGT
AAGTAGTTCGCCAGTTAATAGTTTGCGCAACGTTGTTGCCATTGCTACAGGCATCGTGGTGTCACGCTCG
TCGTTTGGTATGGCTTCATTCAGCTCCGGTTCCCAACGATCAAGGCGAGTTACATGATCCCCCATGTTGT
GCAAAAAAGCGGTTAGCTCCTTCGGTCCTCCGATCGTTGTCAGAAGTAAGTTGGCCGCAGTGTTATCACT
CATGGTTATGGCAGCACTGCATAATTCTCTTACTGTCATGCCATCCGTAAGATGCTTTTCTGTGACTGGT
GAGTACTCAACCAAGTCATTCTGAGAATAGTGTATGCGGCGACCGAGTTGCTCTTGCCCGGCGTCAATAC
GGGATAATACCGCGCCACATAGCAGAACTTTAAAAGTGCTCATCATTGGAAAACGTTCTTCGGGGCGAAA
ACTCTCAAGGATCTTACCGCTGTTGAGATCCAGTTCGATGTAACCCACTCGTGCACCCAACTGATCTTCA
GCATCTTTTACTTTCACCAGCGTTTCTGGGTGAGCAAAAACAGGAAGGCAAAATGCCGCAAAAAAGGGAA
TAAGGGCGACACGGAAATGTTGAATACTCATACTCTTCCTTTTTCAATATTATTGAAGCATTTATCAGGG
TTATTGTCTCATGAGCGGATACATATTTGAATGTATTTAGAAAAATAAACAAATAGGGGTTCCGCGCACA
TTTCCCCGAAAAGTGCCACCTGAC
Features (pLannotate 1.2.2; 34 found; start..end, strand, type, name):
     31..83      -  misc_feature   bom (fragment): basis of mobility region from pBR322
    238..617     +  enhancer       CMV enhancer: human cytomegalovirus immediate early enhancer
    618..817     +  promoter       CMV promoter: human cytomegalovirus (CMV) immediate early promoter
    835..1015    +  LTR            5' LTR (truncated): truncated 5' long terminal repeat (LTR) from HIV-1
   1062..1187    +  misc_feature   HIV-1 Ψ: packaging signal of human immunodeficiency virus type 1
   1171..1534    +  CDS            HIV-1 gag (fragment): gag protein from human immunodeficiency virus 1; gag
   1680..1913    +  misc_feature   RRE: The Rev response element (RRE) of HIV-1 allows for Rev-dependent mRNA export from the nucleus to the cytoplasm.
   2290..2390    +  CDS            Rev (fragment): human immunodeficiency virus 1 (HIV-1) Rev protein; rev; enhances nuclear export of unspliced and incompletely spliced viral mRNAs
   2440..2557    +  misc_feature   cPPT/CTS: central polypurine tract and central termination sequence of HIV-1
   2602..3048    +  promoter       hSyn promoter: human synapsin I promoter; confers neuron-specific expression (Kügler et al., 2003)
   3066..3155    +  CDS            prolactin signal sequence: signal sequence from bovine prolactin
   3174..3884    +  CDS            superecliptic pHluorin: pH-sensitive mutant of green fluorescent protein (Ng et al., 2002) excited strongly by blue light at neutral pH but minimally fluorescent at acidic pH
   3930..5084    +  CDS            Syt5: SYT5_RAT - Experimental evidence at protein level: Swiss-Prot protein existence level 1. May be involved in Ca(2+)-dependent exocytosis of secretory vesicles through Ca(2+) and phospholipid binding to the C2 domain or may serve as Ca(2+) sensors in the process of vesicular trafficking and exocytosis. Regulates the Ca(2+)-dependent secretion of norepinephrine in PC12 cells. Required for export from the endocytic recycling compartment to the cell surface. From Rattus norvegicus (Rat).
   5094..5670    +  misc_feature   IRES2: internal ribosome entry site (IRES) of the encephalomyocarditis virus (EMCV)
   5667..6359    +  CDS            mRuby3: mRuby3 is a basic (constitutively fluorescent) red fluorescent protein published in 2016, derived from Entacmaea quadricolor. It has low acid sensitivity.
   6363..6386    +  misc_feature   MCS (fragment): pBluescript multiple cloning site
   6386..6974    +  misc_feature   WPRE: woodchuck hepatitis virus posttranscriptional regulatory element
   6911..7492    +  CDS            nef (fragment): NEF_HV1H2 - Experimental evidence at protein level: Swiss-Prot protein existence level 1. Extracellular Nef protein targets CD4(+) T-lymphocytes for apoptosis by interacting with CXCR4 surface receptors. From Human immunodeficiency virus type 1 group M subtype B (isolate HXB2) (HIV-1).
   7499..7679    +  LTR            5' LTR (truncated): truncated 5' long terminal repeat (LTR) from HIV-1
   7711..7935    +  polyA_signal   bGH poly(A) signal: bovine growth hormone polyadenylation signal
   7939..7960    +  promoter       SV40 promoter (fragment): SV40 enhancer and early promoter
   7981..8409    +  rep_origin     f1 ori (sequence partly withheld): f1 bacteriophage origin of replication; arrow indicates direction of (+) strand synthesis
   8423..8752    +  promoter       SV40 promoter: SV40 enhancer and early promoter
   8800..8847    +  promoter       EM7 promoter: synthetic bacterial promoter&nbsp
   8866..9240    +  CDS            BleoR: antibiotic-binding protein; Sh ble from Streptoalloteichus hindustanus; confers resistance to bleomycin, phleomycin, and Zeocin™
   9250..9375    +  CDS            ble (fragment): BLE_KLEPN - Experimental evidence at protein level: Swiss-Prot protein existence level 1. Binding protein with a strong affinity to the bleomycin family of antibiotics. Binds to CL990; an antimitotic-antibiotic compound. From Klebsiella pneumoniae.
   9370..9491    +  polyA_signal   SV40 poly(A) signal: SV40 polyadenylation signal
   9562..9584    -  protein_bind   lac operator (fragment): The lac repressor binds to the lac operator to inhibit transcription in E. coli. This inhibition can be relieved by adding lactose or isopropyl-β-D-thiogalactopyranoside (IPTG). lac repressor encoded by lacI
   9588..9618    -  promoter       lac promoter: promoter for the E. coli lac operon
   9633..9654    -  protein_bind   CAP binding site: CAP binding activates transcription in the presence of cAMP. E. coli catabolite activator protein
   9667..9759    -  CDS            lacI (fragment): lac repressor; lacI; The lac repressor binds to the lac operator to inhibit transcription in E. coli. This inhibition can be relieved by adding lactose or isopropyl-β-D-thiogalactopyranoside (IPTG).
   9942..10530   -  rep_origin     ori: high-copy-number ColE1/pMB1/pBR322/pUC origin of replication
  10701..11561   -  CDS            AmpR: β-lactamase; bla; confers resistance to ampicillin, carbenicillin, and related antibiotics
  11562..11666   -  promoter       AmpR promoter: bla
