[The description below was written by a language model from this plasmid's Addgene catalogue record and pLannotate feature annotations shown in this document.]
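Description:
pFSynW pHluorin-SYT9 IRES mRuby3 is an HIV-1-based lentiviral transfer plasmid derived from the FUGW backbone, designed for neuron-restricted expression of a pH-sensitive synaptotagmin 9 reporter. It is propagated in E. coli as a high-copy plasmid through a ColE1/pUC-type origin with ampicillin selection. The backbone also carries an f1 origin and an SV40/EM7-driven bleomycin/Zeocin resistance cassette lying outside the viral genome. A CMV enhancer/promoter fused to a truncated 5' LTR drives genomic RNA production in packaging cells. The Ψ packaging signal with a gag fragment, the RRE and the cPPT/CTS support encapsidation, Rev-dependent nuclear export and efficient transduction. A WPRE sits upstream of the 3' LTR (annotated as a truncated LTR), and a bGH polyadenylation signal follows it.

The payload is a bicistronic cassette under the human synapsin I promoter. The first cistron begins with the bovine preprolactin signal sequence, followed by superecliptic pHluorin fused to the N-terminus of rat SYT9. The database annotations label this gene Syt5 (also known as SytIX), reflecting the ambiguous nomenclature for this isoform. The signal sequence should direct the N-terminal tag into the vesicle lumen. There pHluorin is quenched at acidic pH and brightens when exposed to the neutral extracellular medium, so fluorescence changes report exocytosis and recycling of SYT9-bearing organelles. An EMCV IRES then allows independent translation of mRuby3, a largely acid-insensitive red fluorescent protein that marks transduced neurons. The associated work concerns SYT9 function in spontaneous neurotransmitter release and substance P secretion in striatal neurons, consistent with use for live imaging of SYT9 localization and trafficking in cultured neurons.
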