Addgene plasmid #195698: pFSynW pHluorin-SYT9 IRES mRuby3
Purpose: Lentiviral plasmid encoding SYT9 with an N-terminal pHluorin tag followed by an internal ribosomal entry site followed by mRuby3 under the human synapsin promoter
Depositing lab: Edwin Chapman. Depositing organization: University of Wisconsin, Madison. Publication: Synaptotagmin 9 Modulates Spontaneous Neurotransmitter Release in Striatal Neurons by Regulating Substance P Secretion. Seibert MJ, Evans CS, Stanley KS, Wu Z, Chapman ER. J Neurosci. 2023 Mar 1;43(9):1475-1491. doi: 10.1523/JNEUROSCI.1857-22.2023. Epub 2023 Feb 2. PubMed 36732068.
Backbone
  Vector backbone: FUGW
  Backbone manufacturer: David Baltimore (Addgene plasmid # 14883)
  Vector type: Lentiviral
Growth in bacteria
  Bacterial resistance: Ampicillin, 100 μg/mL
  Growth temperature: 37°C
  Growth strain: NEB Stable
  Copy number: High Copy
Gene/Insert
  Gene/Insert name: Syt9
  Species: R. norvegicus (rat)
  Entrez Gene: Syt5 (a.k.a. SytIX)
  Tag / fusion protein: pHluorin (N terminal on insert)
  Cloning method: Restriction Enzyme; 5′ cloning site Unknown (unknown if destroyed); 3′ cloning site Unknown (unknown if destroyed)
  Sequencing primers: 5′ n/a
Terms and licenses: Academic/Nonprofit Terms; Industry Terms: Not Available to Industry
Depositor comments: Bovine preprolactin signal sequence precedes the N-terminal pHluorin tag; bicistronic mRuby3 expression. Please visit https://www.biorxiv.org/content/10.1101/2022.04.18.488681v2 for bioRxiv preprint.
How to cite: pFSynW pHluorin-SYT9 IRES mRuby3 was a gift from Edwin Chapman (Addgene plasmid # 195698 ; http://n2t.net/addgene:195698 ; RRID:Addgene_195698)
